>Addgene plasmid #120170 | HA-KIF5B*-strep | addgene full sequence | sequence record 247508 | Addgene NGS Result
CCGAGACCCCATTGGGGCCAATACGCCCGCGTTTCTTCCTTTTCCCCACCCCACCCCCCAAGTTCGGGTG
AAGGCCCAGGGCTCGCAGCCAACGTCGGGGCGGCAGGCCCTGCCATAGCCTCAGGTTACTCATATATACT
TTAGATTGATTTAAAACTTCATTTTTAATTTAAAAGGATCTAGGTGAAGATCCTTTTTGATAATCTCATG
ACCAAAATCCCTTAACGTGAGTTTTCGTTCCACTGAGCGTCAGACCCCGTAGAAAAGATCAAAGGATCTT
CTTGAGATCCTTTTTTTCTGCGCGTAATCTGCTGCTTGCAAACAAAAAAACCACCGCTACCAGCGGTGGT
TTGTTTGCCGGATCAAGAGCTACCAACTCTTTTTCCGAAGGTAACTGGCTTCAGCAGAGCGCAGATACCA
AATACTGTTCTTCTAGTGTAGCCGTAGTTAGGCCACCACTTCAAGAACTCTGTAGCACCGCCTACATACC
TCGCTCTGCTAATCCTGTTACCAGTGGCTGCTGCCAGTGGCGATAAGTCGTGTCTTACCGGGTTGGACTC
AAGACGATAGTTACCGGATAAGGCGCAGCGGTCGGGCTGAACGGGGGGTTCGTGCACACAGCCCAGCTTG
GAGCGAACGACCTACACCGAACTGAGATACCTACAGCGTGAGCTATGAGAAAGCGCCACGCTTCCCGAAG
GGAGAAAGGCGGACAGGTATCCGGTAAGCGGCAGGGTCGGAACAGGAGAGCGCACGAGGGAGCTTCCAGG
GGGAAACGCCTGGTATCTTTATAGTCCTGTCGGGTTTCGCCACCTCTGACTTGAGCGTCGATTTTTGTGA
TGCTCGTCAGGGGGGCGGAGCCTATGGAAAAACGCCAGCAACGCGGCCTTTTTACGGTTCCTGGCCTTTT
GCTGGCCTTTTGCTCACATGTTCTTTCCTGCGTTATCCCCTGATTCTGTGGATAACCGTATTACCGCCAT
GCATTAGTTATTAATAGTAATCAATTACGGGGTCATTAGTTCATAGCCCATATATGGAGTTCCGCGTTAC
ATAACTTACGGTAAATGGCCCGCCTGGCTGACCGCCCAACGACCCCCGCCCATTGACGTCAATAATGACG
TATGTTCCCATAGTAACGCCAATAGGGACTTTCCATTGACGTCAATGGGTGGAGTATTTACGGTAAACTG
CCCACTTGGCAGTACATCAAGTGTATCATATGCCAAGTACGCCCCCTATTGACGTCAATGACGGTAAATG
GCCCGCCTGGCATTATGCCCAGTACATGACCTTATGGGACTTTCCTACTTGGCAGTACATCTACGTATTA
GTCATCGCTATTACCATGGTGATGCGGTTTTGGCAGTACATCAATGGGCGTGGATAGCGGTTTGACTCAC
GGGGATTTCCAAGTCTCCACCCCATTGACGTCAATGGGAGTTTGTTTTGGCACCAAAATCAACGGGACTT
TCCAAAATGTCGTAACAACTCCGCCCCATTGACGCAAATGGGCGGTAGGCGTGTACGGTGGGAGGTCTAT
ATAAGCAGAGCTGGTTTAGTGAACCGTCAGATCCGCTAGCGCTACCGGTCGCCACCATGTACCCATACGA
TGTTCCAGATTACGCTTCCGGACTCAGATCTCGAGCTCAAGCTTCGAATTCTGCAGTCGACGGTACCATG
GCGGACCCGGCGGAGTGCAACATCAAAGTGATGTGTCGCTTCAGACCTCTCAACGAATCTGAAGTGAACC
GCGGCGATAAGTACGTCGCCAAATTCCAGGGAGAAGACACGGTGATGATCGCGTCCAAGCCTTATGCCTT
TGATCGTGTGTTCCAGTCAAGCACATCTCAAGAGCAAGTATACAACGACTGTGCAAAAAAGATTGTTAAA
GATGTTCTTGAGGGCTATAATGGAACAATATTTGCATATGGACAAACATCATCTGGGAAGACCCACACGA
TGGAGGGTAAACTTCATGATCCAGAAGGCATGGGAATTATTCCAAGAATAGTGCAAGATATTTTTAATTA
TATTTACTCCATGGATGAAAATTTGGAATTTCATATTAAGGTTTCATATTTTGAAATATATTTGGATAAG
ATAAGGGACTTGTTAGATGTTTCAAAGACTAACCTTTCAGTCCATGAAGACAAAAACCGTGTTCCCTATG
TAAAGGGGTGCACAGAACGTTTCGTGTGTAGTCCAGATGAAGTCATGGATACCATAGATGAAGGGAAATC
CAACAGACATGTCGCAGTTACAAATATGAATGAACATAGCTCTAGGAGTCACAGCATATTTCTTATTAAT
GTAAAACAAGAGAATACACAAACGGAACAGAAACTCAGTGGAAAGCTTTATCTGGTTGATTTAGCTGGCA
GTGAGAAGGTTAGTAAGACTGGGGCTGAAGGTGCTGTGCTGGATGAAGCTAAGAACATCAACAAGTCACT
TTCTGCACTTGGAAATGTCATTTCTGCTTTGGCAGAGGGCAGTACCTATGTTCCTTATCGAGATAGTAAA
ATGACCAGAATTCTTCAAGATTCATTAGGTGGCAACTGTAGGACCACTATTGTCATATGCTGCTCTCCAT
CATCATACAATGAGTCTGAGACAAAGTCAACACTCCTCTTTGGTCAAAGGGCCAAAACAATTAAGAACAC
AGTCTGTGTCAATGTAGAGTTAACTGCGGAGCAGTGGAAAAAGAAGTATGAAAAAGAAAAGGAAAAAAAT
AAAACTCTACGGAACACTATTCAGTGGCTGGAAAACGAGCTAAACCGTTGGCGTAACGGGGAGACAGTGC
CTATTGATGAGCAGTTTGACAAAGAGAAAGCTAATTTGGAAGCCTTCACAGCGGATAAAGATATTGCTAT
TACCAGTGATAAACCAGCTGCTGCAGTCGGAATGGCTGGTAGTTTTACCGATGCTGAAAGAAGAAAGTGT
GAAGAAGAACTTGCTAAATTGTATAAACAACTTGATGACAAGGATGAAGAGATTAACCAACAAAGCCAAT
TGGTAGAGAAATTGAAGACACAAATGCTGGATCAGGAAGAGCTTCTGGCATCAACCAGAAGGGATCAAGA
TAATATGCAAGCTGAACTGAATCGCCTCCAAGCAGAAAATGATGCTTCTAAAGAAGAAGTCAAAGAAGTT
TTACAGGCCTTAGAGGAACTGGCTGTTAATTATGATCAGAAGTCTCAGGAAGTTGAAGACAAAACAAAGG
AATATGAATTGCTTAGTGATGAATTGAATCAAAAATCTGCAACTTTAGCAAGTATTGATGCTGAGCTTCA
GAAGCTGAAGGAAATGACCAACCACCAGAAGAAACGAGCAGCTGAAATGATGGGTAGCGGCAGCGGTAGC
GACCCTAGCAAAGACTCAAAAGCTCAGGTGTCCGCTGCCGAGGCTGGCATTACTGGAACATGGTACAATC
AGCTCGGGAGCACCTTTATTGTGACTGCTGGAGCCGATGGAGCCCTCACCGGAACATACGAATCTGCTGT
GGGAAACGCCGAATCACGGTACGTCCTCACTGGCCGATACGATAGTGCCCCTGCCACCGACGGATCTGGG
ACTGCCCTGGGATGGACTGTCGCTTGGAAAAACAACTACCGGAATGCTCATTCTGCCACAACATGGAGTG
GACAGTACGTGGGAGGCGCTGAGGCTAGAATCAATACACAGTGGCTGCTCACATCTGGCACAACCGAGGC
AAATGCTTGGAAATCCACCCTGGTGGGACATGACACATTCACCAAAGTGAAACCCTCCGCCGCTTCAATC
GATGCCGCCAAAAAAGCCGGAGTCAACAACGGCAATCCTCTGGATGCCGTCCAGCAGTAAGGATCCACCG
GATCTAGATAACTGATCATAATCAGCCATACCACATTTGTAGAGGTTTTACTTGCTTTAAAAAACCTCCC
ACACCTCCCCCTGAACCTGAAACATAAAATGAATGCAATTGTTGTTGTTAACTTGTTTATTGCAGCTTAT
AATGGTTACAAATAAAGCAATAGCATCACAAATTTCACAAATAAAGCATTTTTTTCACTGCATTCTAGTT
GTGGTTTGTCCAAACTCATCAATGTATCTTAACGCGTAAATTGTAAGCGTTAATATTTTGTTAAAATTCG
CGTTAAATTTTTGTTAAATCAGCTCATTTTTTAACCAATAGGCCGAAATCGGCAAAATCCCTTATAAATC
AAAAGAATAGACCGAGATAGGGT
[37 nt withheld, positions 4224-4260]
AAAGAACGTGGACTCCAACGTCAAAGG
[49 nt withheld, positions 4288-4336]
T
[91 nt withheld, positions 4338-4428]
G
[124 nt withheld, positions 4430-4553]
CAGGTGGCACTTTTCGGGGAAATGTGCGCGGAACCCCTATTTGTTTATTTTTCTAAATACATTCAAATAT
GTATCCGCTCATGAGACAATAACCCTGATAAATGCTTCAATAATATTGAAAAAGGAAGAGTCCTGAGGCG
GAAAGAACCAGCTGTGGAATGTGTGTCAGTTAGGGTGTGGAAAGTCCCCAGGCTCCCCAGCAGGCAGAAG
TATGCAAAGCATGCATCTCAATTAGTCAGCAACCAGGTGTGGAAAGTCCCCAGGCTCCCCAGCAGGCAGA
AGTATGCAAAGCATGCATCTCAATTAGTCAGCAACCATAGTCCCGCCCCTAACTCCGCCCATCCCGCCCC
TAACTCCGCCCAGTTCCGCCCATTCTCCGCCCCATGGCTGACTAATTTTTTTTATTTATGCAGAGGCCGA
GGCCGCCTCGGCCTCTGAGCTATTCCAGAAGTAGTGAGGAGGCTTTTTTGGAGGCCTAGGCTTTTGCAAA
GATCGATCAAGAGACAGGATGAGGATCGTTTCGCATGATTGAACAAGATGGATTGCACGCAGGTTCTCCG
GCCGCTTGGGTGGAGAGGCTATTCGGCTATGACTGGGCACAACAGACAATCGGCTGCTCTGATGCCGCCG
TGTTCCGGCTGTCAGCGCAGGGGCGCCCGGTTCTTTTTGTCAAGACCGACCTGTCCGGTGCCCTGAATGA
ACTGCAAGACGAGGCAGCGCGGCTATCGTGGCTGGCCACGACGGGCGTTCCTTGCGCAGCTGTGCTCGAC
GTTGTCACTGAAGCGGGAAGGGACTGGCTGCTATTGGGCGAAGTGCCGGGGCAGGATCTCCTGTCATCTC
ACCTTGCTCCTGCCGAGAAAGTATCCATCATGGCTGATGCAATGCGGCGGCTGCATACGCTTGATCCGGC
TACCTGCCCATTCGACCACCAAGCGAAACATCGCATCGAGCGAGCACGTACTCGGATGGAAGCCGGTCTT
GTCGATCAGGATGATCTGGACGAAGAGCATCAGGGGCTCGCGCCAGCCGAACTGTTCGCCAGGCTCAAGG
CGAGCATGCCCGACGGCGAGGATCTCGTCGTGACCCATGGCGATGCCTGCTTGCCGAATATCATGGTGGA
AAATGGCCGCTTTTCTGGATTCATCGACTGTGGCCGGCTGGGTGTGGCGGACCGCTATCAGGACATAGCG
TTGGCTACCCGTGATATTGCTGAAGAGCTTGGCGGCGAATGGGCTGACCGCTTCCTCGTGCTTTACGGTA
TCGCCGCTCCCGATTCGCAGCGCATCGCCTTCTATCGCCTTCTTGACGAGTTCTTCTGAGCGGGACTCTG
GGGTTCGAAATGACCGACCAAGCGACGCCCAACCTGCCATCACGAGATTTCGATTCCACCGCCGCCTTCT
ATGAAAGGTTGGGCTTCGGAATCGTTTTCCGGGACGCCGGCTGGATGATCCTCCAGCGCGGGGATCTCAT
GCTGGAGTTCTTCGCCCACCCTAGGGGGAGGCTAACTGAAACACGGAAGGAGACAATACCGGAAGGAACC
CGCGCTATGACGGCAATAAAAAGACAGAATAAAACGCACGGTGTTGGGTCGTTTGTTCATAAACGCGGGG
TTCGGTCCCAGGGCTGGCACTCTGTCGATACCCCA
Features (pLannotate 1.2.2; 16 found; start..end, strand, type, name):
     44..60      -  polyA_signal   bGH poly(A) signal (fragment): bovine growth hormone polyadenylation signal
    282..870     +  rep_origin     ori: high-copy-number ColE1/pMB1/pBR322/pUC origin of replication
   1045..1348    +  enhancer       CMV enhancer: human cytomegalovirus immediate early enhancer
   1349..1552    +  promoter       CMV promoter: human cytomegalovirus (CMV) immediate early promoter
   1600..1627    +  CDS            3xHA (fragment): three tandem HA epitope tags
   1627..1677    +  misc_feature   MCS (fragment): multiple cloning site
   1678..3348    +  CDS            Kif5b (fragment): KINH_MOUSE - Also known as Khcs, Kns1. Experimental evidence at protein level: Swiss-Prot protein existence level 1. Microtubule-dependent motor required for normal distribution of mitochondria and lysosomes. May be involved in the mechanisms of growth arrest induced by exposure to DNA-damaging drugs or by cellular senescence (PubMed:9657148). Can induce formation of neurite-like membrane protrusions in non-neuronal cells in a ZFYVE27-dependent manner (PubMed:21976701). Regulates centrosome and nuclear positioning during mitotic entry. During the G2 phase of the cell cycle in a BICD2- dependen
   3358..3837    +  CDS            SAV_STRAV (fragment): Experimental evidence at protein level: Swiss-Prot protein existence level 1. The biological function of streptavidin is not known. Forms a strong non-covalent specific complex with biotin (one molecule of biotin per subunit of streptavidin). From Streptomyces avidinii.
   3863..3947    +  CDS            large T antigen (fragment): large T antigen from SV40 (simian virus 40)
   3970..4091    +  polyA_signal   SV40 poly(A) signal: SV40 polyadenylation signal
   4125..4553    -  rep_origin     f1 ori (sequence partly withheld): f1 bacteriophage origin of replication; arrow indicates direction of (+) strand synthesis
   4580..4684    +  promoter       AmpR promoter: bla
   4686..5043    +  promoter       SV40 promoter: SV40 enhancer and early promoter
   5078..5872    +  CDS            NeoR/KanR: aminoglycoside phosphotransferase from Tn5; aph(3')-II (or nptII); confers resistance to neomycin, kanamycin, and G418 (Geneticin®)
   5893..6045    +  CDS            ble (fragment): BLE_KLEPN - Experimental evidence at protein level: Swiss-Prot protein existence level 1. Binding protein with a strong affinity to the bleomycin family of antibiotics. Binds to CL990; an antimitotic-antibiotic compound. From Klebsiella pneumoniae.
   6104..6151    +  polyA_signal   HSV TK poly(A) signal: herpes simplex virus thymidine kinase polyadenylation signal (Cole and Stacy, 1985)
