[The description below was written by a language model from this plasmid's Addgene catalogue record and pLannotate feature annotations shown in this document.]
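Description:
HA-KIF5B*-strep is a 6.2 kb mammalian expression plasmid built on the Clontech pmCherry-C1 backbone, in which the mCherry coding sequence has been replaced by an HA epitope tag. It is propagated in E. coli from a high-copy ColE1/pUC-type origin and also carries an f1 phage origin. A single NeoR/KanR (Tn5 aminoglycoside phosphotransferase) gene serves both hosts. The bacterial bla-type promoter drives it for kanamycin selection, and the adjacent SV40 enhancer/early promoter drives it in mammalian cells for G418 selection, with an HSV TK polyadenylation signal downstream. Short annotated matches to bGH poly(A), ble and SV40 large T antigen are fragments that appear to be residual backbone sequence rather than functional elements.

The expression cassette uses the human CMV immediate-early enhancer and promoter and ends in the SV40 poly(A) signal. It encodes a three-part chimera. An N-terminal HA tag allows immunodetection, and the feature table annotates it only as a short fragment matching a 3xHA reference. This is followed by a truncated mouse kinesin-1 heavy chain, KIF5B residues 1–555, and then a C-terminal streptavidin moiety from Streptomyces avidinii. The truncation is described in the record as a KIF5B-based anterograde motor, meaning one that moves toward microtubule plus ends.

The construct comes from work on a streptavidin-based method for reversibly associating organelles with motor proteins in order to manipulate organelle positioning. The streptavidin domain is presumably the handle that couples the motor to a partner on the target organelle, driving it toward the cell periphery. The record does not describe the organelle-side partner constructs or how the interaction is reversed.
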