Addgene plasmid #120170: HA-KIF5B*-strep
Purpose: Expresses a chimera of HA tag, a KIF5B-based anterograde motor and streptavidin
Depositing lab: Juan Bonifacino. Depositing organization: National Institute of Child Health and Human Development (NICHD). Publication: Reversible association with motor proteins (RAMP): A streptavidin-based method to manipulate organelle positioning. Guardia CM, De Pace R, Sen A, Saric A, Jarnik M, Kolin DA, Kunwar A, Bonifacino JS. PLoS Biol. 2019 May 17;17(5):e3000279. doi: 10.1371/journal.pbio.3000279. eCollection 2019 May. PubMed 31100061.
Backbone
  Vector backbone: pmCherry-C1
  Backbone manufacturer: Clontech
  Backbone size w/o insert (bp): 3954
  Total vector size (bp): 6198
  Modifications to backbone: Replaced the mCherry for an HA-tag
  Vector type: Mammalian Expression
  Selectable markers: Neomycin (select with G418)
Growth in bacteria
  Bacterial resistance: Kanamycin, 50 μg/mL
  Growth temperature: 37°C
  Growth strain: DH5alpha
  Copy number: High Copy
Gene/Insert
  Gene/Insert name: kinesin family member 5B (alt name: KIF5B)
  Species: M. musculus (mouse)
  Insert size (bp): 2244
  Mutation: Truncated KIF5B: 1-555
  Entrez Gene: Kif5b (a.k.a. Khc, Khcs, Kns1, Ukhc)
  Promoter: CMV
  Tag / fusion protein: HA (N terminal on insert); Streptavidin (C terminal on insert)
  Cloning method: Ligation Independent Cloning
  Sequencing primers: 5′ CMV fwd; 3′ SV40pA rev
Terms and licenses: Academic/Nonprofit Terms; Industry Terms: Not Available to Industry
How to cite: HA-KIF5B*-strep was a gift from Juan Bonifacino (Addgene plasmid # 120170 ; http://n2t.net/addgene:120170 ; RRID:Addgene_120170)
